>Addgene plasmid #227784 | pAAV_hSyn_DIO_ChroME2f_GCaMP8m_ST | addgene full sequence | sequence record 485699 | Addgene Long Read Sequencing Result
TTGAGATCCTTTTTTTCTGCGCGTAATCTGCTGCTTGCAAACAAAAAAACCACCGCTACCAGCGGTGGTT
TGTTTGCCGGATCAAGAGCTACCAACTCTTTTTCCGAAGGTAACTGGCTTCAGCAGAGCGCAGATACCAA
ATACTGTTCTTCTAGTGTAGCCGTAGTTAGGCCACCACTTCAAGAACTCTGTAGCACCGCCTACATACCT
CGCTCTGCTAATCCTGTTACCAGTGGCTGCTGCCAGTGGCGATAAGTCGTGTCTTACCGGGTTGGACTCA
AGACGATAGTTACCGGATAAGGCGCAGCGGTCGGGCTGAACGGGGGGTTCGTGCACACAGCCCAGCTTGG
AGCGAACGACCTACACCGAACTGAGATACCTACAGCGTGAGCTATGAGAAAGCGCCACGCTTCCCGAAGG
GAGAAAGGCGGACAGGTATCCGGTAAGCGGCAGGGTCGGAACAGGAGAGCGCACGAGGGAGCTTCCAGGG
GGAAACGCCTGGTATCTTTATAGTCCTGTCGGGTTTCGCCACCTCTGACTTGAGCGTCGATTTTTGTGAT
GCTCGTCAGGGGGGCGGAGCCTATGGAAAAACGCCAGCAACGCGGCCTTTTTACGGTTCCTGGCCTTTTG
CTGGCCTTTTGCTCACATGTTCTTTCCTGCGTTATCCCCTGATTCTGTGGATAACCGTATTACCGCCTTT
GAGTGAGCTGATACCGCTCGCCGCAGCCGAACGACCGAGCGCAGCGAGTCAGTGAGCGAGGAAGCGGAAG
AGCGCCCAATACGCAAACCGCCTCTCCCCGCGCGTTGGCCGATTCATTAATGCAGCTGCGCGCTCGCTCG
CTCACTGAGGCCGCCCGGGCAAAGCCCGGGCGTCGGGCGACCTTTGGTCGCCCGGCCTCAGTGAGCGAGC
GAGCGCGCAGAGAGGGAGTGGCCAACTCCATCACTAGGGGTTCCTTGTAGTTAATGATTAACCCGCCATG
CTACTTATCTACGTAGCCATGCTCTAGGAAGATCCTTATCGATTTTACCACATTTGTAGAGGTTTTACTT
GCTTTAAAAAACCTCCCACATCTCCCCCTGAACCTGAAACATAAAATGAATGCAATTGTTGTTGTTAACT
TGTTTATTGCAGCTTATAATGGTTACAAATAAAGCAATAGCATCACAAATTTCACAAATAAAGCATTTTT
TTCACTGCATTCTAGTTGTGGTTTGTCCAAACTCATCAATGTATCTTATCATGTCTGCTCGAAGCGGCCG
CCCGGGTCGAGGTCGACGGTATCGATGCGGGGAGGCGGCCCAAAGGGAGATCCGACTCGTCTGAGGGCGA
AGGCGAAGACGCGGAAGAGGCCGCAGAGCCGGCAGCAGGCCGCGGGAAGGAAGGTCCGCTGGATTGAGGG
CCGAAGGGACGTAGCAGAAGGACGTCCCGCGCAGAATCCAGGTGGCAACACAGGCGAGCAGCCAAGGAAA
GGACGATGATTTCCCCGACAACACCACGGAATTGTCAGTGCCCAACAGCCGAGCCCCTGTCCAGCAGCGG
GCAAGGCAGGCGGCGATGAGTTCCGCCGTGGCAATAGGGAGGGGGAAAGCGAAAGTCCCGGAAAGGAGCT
GACAGGTGGTGGCAATGCCCCAACCAGTGGGGGTTGCGTCAGCAAACACAGTGCACACCACGCCACGTTG
CCTGACAACGGGCCACAACTCCTCATAAAGAGACAGCAACCAGGATTTATACAAGGAGGAGAAAATGAAA
GCCATACGGGAAGCAATAGCATGATACAAAGGCATTAAAGCAGCGTATCCACATAGCGTAAAAGGAGCAA
CATAGTTAAGAATACCAGTCAATCTTTCACAAATTTTGTAATCCAGAGGTTGATTATCGATAAGCTTGAT
ATCGAATTCATAACTTCGTATAGCATACATTATACGAAGTTATTCTTTGCACCATTCTAAAGAATAACAG
TGATAATTTCTGGGTTAAGGCAAATAACTTCGTATAGGATACTTTATACGAAGTTATGCTAGCGCTAGTA
TGGAAACAGCCGCCACAATGACCCACGCCTTTATCTCAGCCGTGCCTAGCGCCGAAGCCACAATTAGAGG
CCTGCTGAGCGCCGCAGCAGTGGTGACACCAGCAGCAGACGCTCACGGAGAAACCTCTAACGCCACAACA
GCCGGAGCCGATCACGGTTGCTTCCCCCACATCAACCACGGAACCGAGCTGCAGCACAAGATCGCAGTGG
GACTCCAGTGGTTCACCGTGATCGTGGCTATCGTGCAGCTCATCTTCTACGGTTGGCACAGCTTCAAGGC
CACAACCGGCTGGGAGGAGGTCTACGTCTGCGTGATCGAGCTCGTCAAGTGCTTCATCGAGCTGTTCCAC
GATGTCGACAGCCCAGCCACAGTGTACCAGACCAACGGAGGAGCCGTGGCTTGGCTGCGGTACAGCGAGT
GGCTCCTGACTTGCCCCGTGATCCTGATCCACCTGAGCAACCTGACCGGACTGCACGAAGAGTACAGCAA
GCGGACCATGACCATCCTGGTGACCGACATCGGCAACATCGTGTGGGGGATCACAGCCGCCTTTACAAAG
GGCCCCCTGAAGATCCTGTTCTTCATGATCGGCCTGTTCTACGGCGTGACTTGCTTCTTCCAGATCGCCA
AGGTGTATATCGAGAGCTACCACACCCTGCCCAAAGGCGTCTGCCGGAAGATTTGCAAGATCATGGCCTA
CGTCTTCTTCTGCTCTTGGCTGATGTTCCCCGTGATGTTCATCGCCGGACACGAGGGACTGGGCCTGATC
ACACCTTACACCAGCGGAATCGGCCACCTGATCCTGGATCTGATCGCCAAGAACACTTGGGGCTTCCTGG
GCCACCACCTGAGAGTGAAGATCCACGAGCACATCCTGATCCACGGCGACATCCGGAAGACAACCACCAT
CAACGTGGCCGGCGAGAACATGGAGATCGAGACCTTCGTCGACGAGGAGGAGGAGGGAGGAGTGGCGGCC
GCCCATCATCACCATCATCACACGCGTCGCAAGAAGACCTTCAAGGAGGTGGCCACCGCCGTGAAGATCA
TCGGCCGCCTGATGGGCCTGAAGATCAACGTCTATATCAAGGCCGACAAGCAGAAGAACGGCATCAAGGC
GAACTTCCACATCCGCCACAACATCGAGGACGGCGGCGTGCAGCTCGCCTACCACTACCAGCAGAACACC
CCCATCGGCGACGGCCCCGTGCTGCTGCCCGACAACCACTACCTGAGCGTGGAGTCCAAACTTTCGAAAG
ACCCCAACGAGAAGCGCGATCACATGGTCCTGCTGGAGTTCGTGACCGCCGCCGGGATCACTCTCGGCAT
GGACGAGCTGTACAAGGGCGGTACCGGAGGGAGCATGGTGAGCAAGGGCGAGGAGCTGTTCACCGGGGTG
GTGCCCATCCTGGTCGAGCTGGACGGCGACGTAAACGGCCACAAGTTCAGCGTGTCCGGCGAGGGTGAGG
GCGATGCCACCTACGGCAAGCTGACCCTGAAGTTCATCTGCACCACCGGCAAGCTGCCCGTGCCCTGGCC
CACCCTCGTGACCACCCTGACCTACGGCGTGCAGTGCTTCAGCCGCTACCCCGACCACATGAAGCAGCAC
GACTTCTTCAAGTCCGCCATGCCCGAAGGCTACATCCAGGAGCGCACCATCTTCTTCAAGGACGACGGCA
ACTACAAGACCCGCGCCGAGGTGAAGTTCGAGGGCGACACCCTGGTGAACCGCATCGAGCTGAAGGGCAT
CGACTTCAAGGAGGACGGCAACATCCTGGGGCACAAGCTGGAGTACAACCTGCCGGACCAACTGACTGAA
GAGCAGATCGCAGAATACAAAGAGGCTTTCTCCCTATTTGACAAGGACGGGGATGGGACAATAACAACCA
AGGAGCTGGGGACGGTGATGCGGTCTCTGGGGCAGAACCCCACAGAAGCAGAGCTGCAGGACATGATCAA
TGAAGTAGATGCCGACGGTGACGGCACAATCGACTTCCCTGAGTTCCTGACAATGATGGCAAGAAAAATG
AAATACAGGGACACGGAAGAAGAAATTAGAGAAGCGTTCGGTGTGTTTGATAAGGATGGCAATGGCTACA
TCAGTGCAGCAGAGCTTCGCCACGTGATGACAAACCTTGGAGAGAAGTTAACAGATGAAGAGGTTGATGA
AATGATCAGGGAAGCAGACATCGATGGGGATGGTCAGGTAAACTACGAAGAGTTTGTACAAATGATGACA
GCGAAGCAATTGCAGTCCCAGCCCATCCTCAACACCAAGGAGATGGCCCCGCAGAGCAAGCCTCCAGAGG
AGCTGGAGATGAGCAGCATGCCCAGCCCCGTGGCCCCTCTGCCCGCACGCACGGAGGGCGTCATCGACAT
GCGGAGCATGTCCAGCATTGACAGCTTCATCAGCTGTGCCACGGACTTCCCTGAAGCCACCAGATTCTAA
GGCGCGCCATAACTTCGTATAATGTATGCTATACGAAGTTATTAAGAGGTTTCATATTGCTAATAGCAGC
TACAATCCAGCTACCATTCTGCATAACTTCGTATAAAGTATCCTATACGAAGTTATTCCGGAGTCGACTC
TAGAGGATCCTTGCTATCAGCTTGAATTCGACTGCGCTCTCAGGCACGACACGACTCCTCCGCTGCCCAC
CGCAGACTGAGGCAGCGCTGAGTCGCCGGCGCCGCAGCGCAGATGGTCGCGCCCGTGCCCCCCTATCTCG
CGCCTCGCGTGGTGCGGTCCGGCTGGGCCGGCGGCGGCGCGGACGCGACCAAGGTGGCCGGGAAGGGGAG
TTTGCGGGGGACCGGCGAGTGACGTCAGCGCGCCTTCAGTGCTGAGGCGGCGGTGGCGCGCGCCGCCAGG
CGGGGGCGAAGGCACTGTCCGCGGTGCTGAAGCTGGCAGTGCGCACGCGCCTCGCCGCATCCTGTTTCCC
CTCCCCCTCTCTGATAGGGGATGCGCAATTTGGGGAATGGGGGTTGGGTGCTTGTCCAGTGGGTCGGGGT
CGGTCGTCAGGTAGGCACCCCCACCCCGCCTCATCCTGGTCCTAAAACCCACTTGCACTCATACGCAGGG
CCCTCTGCAGAGATCTTCCTAGAGCATGGCTACGTAGATAAGTAGCATGGCGGGTTAATCATTAACTACA
AGGAACCCCTAGTGATGGAGTTGGCCACTCCCTCTCTGCGCGCTCGCTCGCTCACTGAGGCCGGGCGACC
AAAGGTCGCCCGACGCCCGGGCTTTGCCCGGGCGGCCTCAGTGAGCGAGCGAGCGCGCAGCTGGCGTAAT
AGCGAAGAGGCCCGCACCGATCGCCCTTCCCAACAGTTGCGCAGCCTGAATGGCGAATGGG
[124 nt withheld, positions 5382-5505]
C
[91 nt withheld, positions 5507-5597]
A
[49 nt withheld, positions 5599-5647]
CCTTTGACGTTGGAGTCCACGTTCTTT
[37 nt withheld, positions 5675-5711]
ACCCTATCTCGGTCTATTCTTTTGATTTATAAGGGATTTTGCCGATTTCGGCCTATTGGTTAAAAAATGA
GCTGATTTAACAAAAATTTAACGCGAATTTTAACAAAATATTAACGCTTACAATTTAGGTGGCACTTTTC
GGGGAAATGTGCGCGGAACCCCTATTTGTTTATTTTTCTAAATACATTCAAATATGTATCCGCTCATGAG
ACAATAACCCTGATAAATGCTTCAATAATATTGAAAAAGGAAGAGTATGAGTATTCAACATTTCCGTGTC
GCCCTTATTCCCTTTTTTGCGGCATTTTGCCTTCCTGTTTTTGCTCACCCAGAAACGCTGGTGAAAGTAA
AAGATGCTGAAGATCAGTTGGGTGCACGAGTGGGTTACATCGAACTGGATCTCAACAGCGGTAAGATCCT
TGAGAGTTTTCGCCCCGAAGAACGTTTTCCAATGATGAGCACTTTTAAAGTTCTGCTATGTGGCGCGGTA
TTATCCCGTATTGACGCCGGGCAAGAGCAACTCGGTCGCCGCATACACTATTCTCAGAATGACTTGGTTG
AGTACTCACCAGTCACAGAAAAGCATCTTACGGATGGCATGACAGTAAGAGAATTATGCAGTGCTGCCAT
AACCATGAGTGATAACACTGCGGCCAACTTACTTCTGACAACGATCGGAGGACCGAAGGAGCTAACCGCT
TTTTTGCACAACATGGGGGATCATGTAACTCGCCTTGATCGTTGGGAACCGGAGCTGAATGAAGCCATAC
CAAACGACGAGCGTGACACCACGATGCCTGTAGCAATGGCAACAACGTTGCGCAAACTATTAACTGGCGA
ACTACTTACTCTAGCTTCCCGGCAACAATTAATAGACTGGATGGAGGCGGATAAAGTTGCAGGACCACTT
CTGCGCTCGGCCCTTCCGGCTGGCTGGTTTATTGCTGATAAATCTGGAGCCGGTGAGCGTGGGTCTCGCG
GTATCATTGCAGCACTGGGGCCAGATGGTAAGCCCTCCCGTATCGTAGTTATCTACACGACGGGGAGTCA
GGCAACTATGGATGAACGAAATAGACAGATCGCTGAGATAGGTGCCTCACTGATTAAGCATTGGTAACTG
TCAGACCAAGTTTACTCATATATACTTTAGATTGATTTAAAACTTCATTTTTAATTTAAAAGGATCTAGG
TGAAGATCCTTTTTGATAATCTCATGACCAAAATCCCTTAACGTGAGTTTTCGTTCCACTGAGCGTCAGA
CCCCGTAGAAAAGATCAAAGGATCTTC
Features (pLannotate 1.2.2; 24 found; start..end, strand, type, name):
      1..589     +  rep_origin     ori: high-copy-number ColE1/pMB1/pBR322/pUC origin of replication
    772..828     +  CDS            lacI (fragment): lac repressor; lacI; The lac repressor binds to the lac operator to inhibit transcription in E. coli. This inhibition can be relieved by adding lactose or isopropyl-β-D-thiogalactopyranoside (IPTG).
    822..955     -  repeat_region  AAV2 ITR: inverted terminal repeat of adeno-associated virus serotype 2 inverted
   1026..1094    +  CDS            large T antigen (fragment): large T antigen from SV40 (simian virus 40)
   1117..1238    +  polyA_signal   SV40 poly(A) signal: SV40 polyadenylation signal
   1267..1286    -  misc_feature   MCS (fragment): pBluescript multiple cloning site
   1287..1875    -  misc_feature   WPRE: woodchuck hepatitis virus posttranscriptional regulatory element
   1875..1899    -  misc_feature   MCS (fragment): pBluescript multiple cloning site
   1900..1933    +  protein_bind   loxP: Cre-mediated recombination occurs in the 8-bp core sequence (GCATACAT). Cre recombinase
   1934..1983    +  intron         β-globin intron (fragment): internally truncated intron from human β-globin
   1984..2017    +  protein_bind   lox2272: Cre-mediated recombination occurs in the 8-bp core sequence (GGATACTT). lox2272 sites are compatible with each other, but incompatible with loxP or loxN sites (Lee and Saito, 1988). Cre recombinase
   2656..2683    +  CDS            CoChR (fragment): high-photocurrent channelrhodopsin from Chloromonas oogama (Shemesh et al., 2017)
   3107..4276    +  CDS            GCaMP6s (fragment): improved fluorescent protein-based calcium sensor (Chen et al., 2013)
   4259..4477    +  CDS            Kcnb1 (fragment): KCNB1_MOUSE - Experimental evidence at protein level: Swiss-Prot protein existence level 1. Voltage-gated potassium channel that mediates transmembrane potassium transport in excitable membranes, primarily in the brain, but also in the pancreas and cardiovascular system. Contributes to the regulation of the action potential (AP) repolarization, duration and frequency of repetitive AP firing in neurons, muscle cells and endocrine cells and plays a role in homeostatic attenuation of electrical excitability throughout the brain (PubMed:14684365, PubMed:19383458, PubMed:24494598). Plays also a rol
   4489..4522    -  protein_bind   loxP: Cre-mediated recombination occurs in the 8-bp core sequence (GCATACAT). Cre recombinase
   4523..4572    +  intron         β-globin intron (fragment): internally truncated intron from human β-globin
   4573..4606    -  protein_bind   lox2272: Cre-mediated recombination occurs in the 8-bp core sequence (GGATACTT). lox2272 sites are compatible with each other, but incompatible with loxP or loxN sites (Lee and Saito, 1988). Cre recombinase
   4613..4630    -  misc_feature   MCS (fragment): pUC18/19 multiple cloning site
   4652..5099    -  promoter       hSyn promoter: human synapsin I promoter; confers neuron-specific expression (Kügler et al., 2003)
   5181..5313    +  repeat_region  AAV2 ITR (fragment): inverted terminal repeat of adeno-associated virus serotype 2 inverted
   5308..5377    +  CDS            lacZα (fragment): LacZα fragment of β-galactosidase; lacZ fragment
   5382..5810    +  rep_origin     f1 ori (sequence partly withheld): f1 bacteriophage origin of replication; arrow indicates direction of (+) strand synthesis
   5863..5967    +  promoter       AmpR promoter: bla
   5968..6828    +  CDS            AmpR: β-lactamase; bla; confers resistance to ampicillin, carbenicillin, and related antibiotics
