[The description below was written by a language model from this plasmid's Addgene catalogue record and pLannotate feature annotations shown in this document.]
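Description:
pAAV_hSyn_DIO_ChroME2f_GCaMP8m_ST is an adeno-associated virus transfer plasmid built on the pAAV-hSyn backbone for Cre-dependent, neuron-specific expression in mammalian cells. It is propagated in E. coli through a high-copy ColE1/pUC-type origin and selected with ampicillin via the β-lactamase gene. An f1 phage origin is also present. Two AAV2 inverted terminal repeats flank the expression cassette and allow it to be packaged into recombinant AAV particles. The sequenced record is about 7 kb.

Between the ITRs, the human synapsin I promoter lies on the minus strand, while the coding region is annotated on the plus strand, so the open reading frame sits inverted relative to its promoter. The coding region is bracketed by oppositely oriented pairs of loxP and lox2272 sites, the standard DIO (double-floxed inverted, "flexed") arrangement. Cre recombinase flips the cassette and then locks it into the sense orientation, so expression occurs only in Cre-positive neurons.

According to the catalogue entry, the payload is the cation channelrhodopsin ChroME2f fused to the calcium indicator GCaMP8m. The automated annotation recognises these parts only by similarity, as a short CoChR fragment and a GCaMP6s fragment. A C-terminal fragment of the mouse Kv2.1 potassium channel (Kcnb1) corresponds to the "ST" soma-targeting motif, which restricts the fusion to the soma and proximal dendrites. A WPRE and an SV40 polyadenylation signal lie downstream of the cassette in the direction of promoter transcription, supporting transcript stability and 3' end processing.

Combining an opsin and a calcium sensor in one soma-restricted protein fits experiments that optically stimulate genetically defined neurons and image their activity, although the record does not describe specific applications.
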