Addgene plasmid #227784: pAAV_hSyn_DIO_ChroME2f_GCaMP8m_ST
Purpose: Flexed - Cation channelrhodopsin ChroME2f fused to GCaMP8m and targeted to the neuronal soma and proximal dendrites
Depositing lab: Hillel Adesnik. Depositing organization: University of California, Berkeley.
Backbone
  Vector backbone: pAAV-hSyn
  Vector type: Mammalian Expression, AAV
Growth in bacteria
  Bacterial resistance: Ampicillin, 100 μg/mL
  Growth temperature: 37°C
  Growth strain: NEB Stable
  Copy number: Unknown
Gene/Insert
  Gene/Insert name: DIO_ChroME2f_GCaMP8m_ST
Terms and licenses: Academic/Nonprofit Terms; Industry Terms: Not Available to Industry
How to cite: pAAV_hSyn_DIO_ChroME2f_GCaMP8m_ST was a gift from Hillel Adesnik (Addgene plasmid # 227784 ; http://n2t.net/addgene:227784 ; RRID:Addgene_227784)
